Addgene plasmid #99639: GAA-Pan
Purpose: EGFP-mCherry Met71GAA reporter for methionine misincorporation
Depositing lab: Tao Pan. Publication: A dual fluorescent reporter for the investigation of methionine mistranslation in live cells. Gomes AC, Kordala AJ, Strack R, Wang X, Geslain R, Delaney K, Clark WC, Keenan R, Pan T. RNA. 2016 Mar;22(3):467-76. doi: 10.1261/rna.054163.115. Epub 2016 Jan 4. PubMed 26729921.
Backbone
  Vector backbone: pEGFP-C1
  Backbone manufacturer: Clontech
  Vector type: Mammalian Expression
  Selectable markers: Neomycin (select with G418)
Growth in bacteria
  Bacterial resistance: Kanamycin, 50 μg/mL
  Growth temperature: 37°C
  Growth strain: DH5alpha
  Copy number: High Copy
Gene/Insert
  Gene/Insert name: mCherry
  Species: Synthetic
  Mutation: Met71 mutated to GAA (Glu)
  Promoter: CMV
  Tag / fusion protein: EGFP (N terminal on backbone)
  Cloning method: Unknown
  Sequencing primers: 5′ EGFP-C; 3′ SV40pA-R
Terms and licenses: Academic/Nonprofit Terms; Industry Terms: Not Available to Industry
How to cite: GAA-Pan was a gift from Tao Pan (Addgene plasmid # 99639 ; http://n2t.net/addgene:99639 ; RRID:Addgene_99639)
