[The description below was written by a language model from this plasmid's Addgene catalogue record and pLannotate feature annotations shown in this document.]
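Description:
GAA-Pan is a mammalian expression plasmid built on the pEGFP-C1 backbone that encodes a dual-fluorescent EGFP–mCherry fusion protein designed to report methionine misincorporation during translation. The plasmid (about 5.4 kb) replicates at high copy in E. coli from a ColE1/pUC-type origin and also carries an f1 phage origin. A single Tn5 aminoglycoside phosphotransferase gene (NeoR/KanR) serves both hosts. The bacterial AmpR (bla) promoter drives it for kanamycin selection in bacteria, and the SV40 enhancer/early promoter drives it for G418 selection in mammalian cells, with an HSV TK polyadenylation signal downstream. The short ble, bGH poly(A) and large T antigen fragments in the feature table are partial matches and do not appear to represent functional elements.

The expression cassette consists of the human CMV immediate-early enhancer and promoter, a green fluorescent protein coding sequence (annotated as mEGFP, catalogued as EGFP) and, after a short linker, mCherry, terminated by the SV40 poly(A) signal. The mCherry portion carries a substitution at Met71, where the methionine codon has been replaced by GAA (glutamate). The record does not explain the mechanism. In general, this methionine forms part of the mCherry chromophore, so the Glu variant would be expected to lack red fluorescence unless methionine is mistakenly inserted at the GAA codon. The fused green protein would then serve as an internal reference for expression level, allowing a red-to-green ratio to indicate the frequency of mistranslation. The construct is intended for studying methionine mistranslation at a glutamate codon in live mammalian cells.
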