Features (pLannotate 1.2.2; 15 found; start..end, strand, type, name):
     98..892     +  CDS            NeoR/KanR: aminoglycoside phosphotransferase from Tn5; aph(3')-II (or nptII); confers resistance to neomycin, kanamycin, and G418 (Geneticin®)
    913..1065    +  CDS            ble (fragment): BLE_KLEPN - Experimental evidence at protein level: Swiss-Prot protein existence level 1. Binding protein with a strong affinity to the bleomycin family of antibiotics. Binds to CL990; an antimitotic-antibiotic compound. From Klebsiella pneumoniae.
   1124..1171    +  polyA_signal   HSV TK poly(A) signal: herpes simplex virus thymidine kinase polyadenylation signal (Cole and Stacy, 1985)
   1262..1278    -  polyA_signal   bGH poly(A) signal (fragment): bovine growth hormone polyadenylation signal
   1500..2088    +  rep_origin     ori: high-copy-number ColE1/pMB1/pBR322/pUC origin of replication
   2263..2566    +  enhancer       CMV enhancer: human cytomegalovirus immediate early enhancer
   2567..2770    +  promoter       CMV promoter: human cytomegalovirus (CMV) immediate early promoter
   2793..2836    +  misc_feature   MCS (fragment): multiple cloning site
   2843..3559    +  CDS            mEGFP: mEGFP is a basic (constitutively fluorescent) green fluorescent protein published in 2002, derived from Aequorea victoria. It has moderate acid sensitivity.
   3581..4288    +  CDS            mCherry: mCherry is a basic (constitutively fluorescent) red fluorescent protein published in 2004, derived from Discosoma sp.. It is reported to be a very rapidly-maturing monomer with low acid sensitivity.
   4307..4390    +  CDS            large T antigen (fragment): large T antigen from SV40 (simian virus 40)
   4413..4534    +  polyA_signal   SV40 poly(A) signal: SV40 polyadenylation signal
   4568..4996    -  rep_origin     f1 ori (sequence partly withheld): f1 bacteriophage origin of replication; arrow indicates direction of (+) strand synthesis
   5023..5127    +  promoter       AmpR promoter: bla
   5129..63      +  promoter       SV40 promoter (across the origin): SV40 enhancer and early promoter
>Addgene plasmid #99639 | GAA-Pan | addgene full sequence | sequence record 190529 | Addgene NGS Result
TCGGCCTCTGAGCTATTCCAGAAGTAGTGAGGAGGCTTTTTTGGAGGCCTAGGCTTTTGCAAAGATCGAT
CAAGAGACAGGATGAGGATCGTTTCGCATGATTGAACAAGATGGATTGCACGCAGGTTCTCCGGCCGCTT
GGGTGGAGAGGCTATTCGGCTATGACTGGGCACAACAGACAATCGGCTGCTCTGATGCCGCCGTGTTCCG
GCTGTCAGCGCAGGGGCGCCCGGTTCTTTTTGTCAAGACCGACCTGTCCGGTGCCCTGAATGAACTGCAA
GACGAGGCAGCGCGGCTATCGTGGCTGGCCACGACGGGCGTTCCTTGCGCAGCTGTGCTCGACGTTGTCA
CTGAAGCGGGAAGGGACTGGCTGCTATTGGGCGAAGTGCCGGGGCAGGATCTCCTGTCATCTCACCTTGC
TCCTGCCGAGAAAGTATCCATCATGGCTGATGCAATGCGGCGGCTGCATACGCTTGATCCGGCTACCTGC
CCATTCGACCACCAAGCGAAACATCGCATCGAGCGAGCACGTACTCGGATGGAAGCCGGTCTTGTCGATC
AGGATGATCTGGACGAAGAGCATCAGGGGCTCGCGCCAGCCGAACTGTTCGCCAGGCTCAAGGCGAGCAT
GCCCGACGGCGAGGATCTCGTCGTGACCCATGGCGATGCCTGCTTGCCGAATATCATGGTGGAAAATGGC
CGCTTTTCTGGATTCATCGACTGTGGCCGGCTGGGTGTGGCGGACCGCTATCAGGACATAGCGTTGGCTA
CCCGTGATATTGCTGAAGAGCTTGGCGGCGAATGGGCTGACCGCTTCCTCGTGCTTTACGGTATCGCCGC
TCCCGATTCGCAGCGCATCGCCTTCTATCGCCTTCTTGACGAGTTCTTCTGAGCGGGACTCTGGGGTTCG
AAATGACCGACCAAGCGACGCCCAACCTGCCATCACGAGATTTCGATTCCACCGCCGCCTTCTATGAAAG
GTTGGGCTTCGGAATCGTTTTCCGGGACGCCGGCTGGATGATCCTCCAGCGCGGGGATCTCATGCTGGAG
TTCTTCGCCCACCCTAGGGGGAGGCTAACTGAAACACGGAAGGAGACAATACCGGAAGGAACCCGCGCTA
TGACGGCAATAAAAAGACAGAATAAAACGCACGGTGTTGGGTCGTTTGTTCATAAACGCGGGGTTCGGTC
CCAGGGCTGGCACTCTGTCGATACCCCACCGAGACCCCATTGGGGCCAATACGCCCGCGTTTCTTCCTTT
TCCCCACCCCACCCCCCAAGTTCGGGTGAAGGCCCAGGGCTCGCAGCCAACGTCGGGGCGGCAGGCCCTG
CCATAGCCTCAGGTTACTCATATATACTTTAGATTGATTTAAAACTTCATTTTTAATTTAAAAGGATCTA
GGTGAAGATCCTTTTTGATAATCTCATGACCAAAATCCCTTAACGTGAGTTTTCGTTCCACTGAGCGTCA
GACCCCGTAGAAAAGATCAAAGGATCTTCTTGAGATCCTTTTTTTCTGCGCGTAATCTGCTGCTTGCAAA
CAAAAAAACCACCGCTACCAGCGGTGGTTTGTTTGCCGGATCAAGAGCTACCAACTCTTTTTCCGAAGGT
AACTGGCTTCAGCAGAGCGCAGATACCAAATACTGTTCTTCTAGTGTAGCCGTAGTTAGGCCACCACTTC
AAGAACTCTGTAGCACCGCCTACATACCTCGCTCTGCTAATCCTGTTACCAGTGGCTGCTGCCAGTGGCG
ATAAGTCGTGTCTTACCGGGTTGGACTCAAGACGATAGTTACCGGATAAGGCGCAGCGGTCGGGCTGAAC
GGGGGGTTCGTGCACACAGCCCAGCTTGGAGCGAACGACCTACACCGAACTGAGATACCTACAGCGTGAG
CTATGAGAAAGCGCCACGCTTCCCGAAGGGAGAAAGGCGGACAGGTATCCGGTAAGCGGCAGGGTCGGAA
CAGGAGAGCGCACGAGGGAGCTTCCAGGGGGAAACGCCTGGTATCTTTATAGTCCTGTCGGGTTTCGCCA
CCTCTGACTTGAGCGTCGATTTTTGTGATGCTCGTCAGGGGGGCGGAGCCTATGGAAAAACGCCAGCAAC
GCGGCCTTTTTACGGTTCCTGGCCTTTTGCTGGCCTTTTGCTCACATGTTCTTTCCTGCGTTATCCCCTG
ATTCTGTGGATAACCGTATTACCGCCATGCATTAGTTATTAATAGTAATCAATTACGGGGTCATTAGTTC
ATAGCCCATATATGGAGTTCCGCGTTACATAACTTACGGTAAATGGCCCGCCTGGCTGACCGCCCAACGA
CCCCCGCCCATTGACGTCAATAATGACGTATGTTCCCATAGTAACGCCAATAGGGACTTTCCATTGACGT
CAATGGGTGGAGTATTTACGGTAAACTGCCCACTTGGCAGTACATCAAGTGTATCATATGCCAAGTACGC
CCCCTATTGACGTCAATGACGGTAAATGGCCCGCCTGGCATTATGCCCAGTACATGACCTTATGGGACTT
TCCTACTTGGCAGTACATCTACGTATTAGTCATCGCTATTACCATGGTGATGCGGTTTTGGCAGTACATC
AATGGGCGTGGATAGCGGTTTGACTCACGGGGATTTCCAAGTCTCCACCCCATTGACGTCAATGGGAGTT
TGTTTTGGCACCAAAATCAACGGGACTTTCCAAAATGTCGTAACAACTCCGCCCCATTGACGCAAATGGG
CGGTAGGCGTGTACGGTGGGAGGTCTATATAAGCAGAGCTGGTTTAGTGAACCGTCAGATCCGCTAGCGC
TACCGGACTCAGATCTCGAGCTCAAGCTTCGAATTCGCCACCATGGTGAGCAAGGGCGAGGAGCTGTTCA
CCGGGGTGGTGCCCATCCTGGTCGAGCTGGACGGCGACGTAAACGGCCACAAGTTCAGCGTGTCCGGCGA
GGGCGAGGGCGATGCCACCTACGGCAAGCTGACCCTGAAGTTCATCTGCACCACCGGCAAGCTGCCCGTG
CCCTGGCCCACCCTCGTGACCACCCTGACCTACGGCGTGCAGTGCTTCAGCCGCTACCCCGACCACATGA
AGCAGCACGACTTCTTCAAGTCCGCCATGCCCGAAGGCTACGTCCAGGAGCGCACCATCTTCTTCAAGGA
CGACGGCAACTACAAGACCCGCGCCGAGGTGAAGTTCGAGGGCGACACCCTGGTGAACCGCATCGAGCTG
AAGGGCATCGACTTCAAGGAGGACGGCAACATCCTGGGGCACAAGCTGGAGTACAACTACAACAGCCACA
ACGTCTATATCATGGCCGACAAGCAGAAGAACGGCATCAAGGTGAACTTCAAGATCCGCCACAACATCGA
GGACGGCAGCGTGCAGCTCGCCGACCACTACCAGCAGAACACCCCCATCGGCGACGGCCCCGTGCTGCTG
CCCGACAACCACTACCTGAGCACCCAGTCCAAGCTGAGCAAAGACCCCAACGAGAAGCGCGATCACATGG
TCCTGCTGGAGTTCGTGACCGCCGCCGGGATCACTCTCGGCATGGACGAGCTGTACAAGTCGGATCCACT
AGTCGCCACCATGGTGAGCAAGGGCGAGGAGGATAACATGGCCATCATCAAGGAGTTCATGCGCTTCAAG
GTGCACATGGAGGGCTCCGTGAACGGCCACGAGTTCGAGATCGAGGGCGAGGGCGAGGGCCGCCCCTACG
AGGGCACCCAGACCGCCAAGCTGAAGGTGACCAAGGGTGGCCCCCTGCCCTTCGCCTGGGACATCCTGTC
CCCTCAGTTCGAATACGGCTCCAAGGCCTACGTGAAGCACCCCGCCGACATCCCCGACTACTTGAAGCTG
TCCTTCCCCGAGGGCTTCAAGTGGGAGCGCGTGATGAACTTCGAGGACGGCGGCGTGGTGACCGTGACCC
AGGACTCCTCCCTGCAGGACGGCGAGTTCATCTACAAGGTGAAGCTGCGCGGCACCAACTTCCCCTCCGA
CGGCCCCGTAATGCAGAAGAAGACTATGGGCTGGGAGGCCTCCTCCGAGCGGATGTACCCCGAGGACGGC
GCCCTGAAGGGCGAGATCAAGCAGAGGCTGAAGCTGAAGGACGGCGGCCACTACGACGCTGAGGTCAAGA
CCACCTACAAGGCCAAGAAGCCCGTGCAGCTGCCCGGCGCCTACAACGTCAACATCAAGTTGGACATCAC
CTCCCACAACGAGGACTACACCATCGTGGAACAGTACGAACGCGCCGAGGGCCGCCACTCCACCGGCGGC
ATGGACGAGCTGTACAAGTAAGCGGCCGCGACTCTAGATCATAATCAGCCATACCACATTTGTAGAGGTT
TTACTTGCTTTAAAAAACCTCCCACACCTCCCCCTGAACCTGAAACATAAAATGAATGCAATTGTTGTTG
TTAACTTGTTTATTGCAGCTTATAATGGTTACAAATAAAGCAATAGCATCACAAATTTCACAAATAAAGC
ATTTTTTTCACTGCATTCTAGTTGTGGTTTGTCCAAACTCATCAATGTATCTTAAGGCGTAAATTGTAAG
CGTTAATATTTTGTTAAAATTCGCGTTAAATTTTTGTTAAATCAGCTCATTTTTTAACCAATAGGCCGAA
ATCGGCAAAATCCCTTATAAATCAAAAGAATAGACCGAGATAGGGT
[37 nt withheld, positions 4667-4703]
AAAGAACGTGGACTCCAACGTCAAAGG
[49 nt withheld, positions 4731-4779]
T
[91 nt withheld, positions 4781-4871]
G
[124 nt withheld, positions 4873-4996]
CAGGTGGCACTTTTCGGGGAAATGTGCGCGGAACCCCTATTTGTTTATTTTTCTAAATACATTCAAATAT
GTATCCGCTCATGAGACAATAACCCTGATAAATGCTTCAATAATATTGAAAAAGGAAGAGTCCTGAGGCG
GAAAGAACCAGCTGTGGAATGTGTGTCAGTTAGGGTGTGGAAAGTCCCCAGGCTCCCCAGCAGGCAGAAG
TATGCAAAGCATGCATCTCAATTAGTCAGCAACCAGGTGTGGAAAGTCCCCAGGCTCCCCAGCAGGCAGA
AGTATGCAAAGCATGCATCTCAATTAGTCAGCAACCATAGTCCCGCCCCTAACTCCGCCCATCCCGCCCC
TAACTCCGCCCAGTTCCGCCCATTCTCCGCCCCATGGCTGACTAATTTTTTTTATTTATGCAGAGGCCGA
GGCCGCC
